Addgene plasmid #153925: pGBW-m4046301
Purpose: Yeast expression plasmid for SARS-CoV-2 nsp10
Depositing lab: Ginkgo Bioworks & Benjie Chen. Depositing organization: Ginkgo Bioworks.
Backbone
  Vector backbone: AmpR; 2u URA3
  Backbone size w/o insert (bp): 4078
  Vector type: Yeast Expression
  Selectable markers: URA3
Growth in bacteria
  Bacterial resistance: Ampicillin, 100 μg/mL
  Growth temperature: 37°C
  Growth strain: DH5alpha
  Copy number: High Copy
Gene/Insert
  Gene/Insert name: SARS-CoV-2 nsp10
  Species: Severe acute respiratory syndrome coronavirus 2
  Insert size (bp): 410
  Mutation: wt
  Entrez Gene: ORF1ab (a.k.a. GU280_gp01)
  Promoter: pTEF1
  Tag / fusion protein: Cleavable thrombin;6xHIS (C terminal on backbone)
  Cloning method: Unknown
Resource information
  A portion of this plasmid was derived from a plasmid made by: GinkgoBioworks
Depositor comments: NCBI reference sequence: YP_009725306.1. Created by gene synthesis with Not1 site.
How to cite: pGBW-m4046301 was a gift from Ginkgo Bioworks & Benjie Chen (Addgene plasmid # 153925 ; http://n2t.net/addgene:153925 ; RRID:Addgene_153925)
