[The description below was written by a language model from this plasmid's Addgene catalogue record and pLannotate feature annotations shown in this document.]
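Description:
pGBW-m4046301 is a yeast episomal expression plasmid of about 5.2 kb that carries the SARS-CoV-2 non-structural protein 10 (nsp10) coding sequence. It is an E. coli–yeast shuttle vector. In bacteria it replicates from a ColE1/pUC-type origin and is selected with ampicillin through a β-lactamase gene that the annotation places downstream of a cat promoter. A rop annotation lies immediately after AmpR, although the catalogue lists the plasmid as high copy. Short bacterial terminators (tonB, T7Te, T3Te) flank these modules, presumably insulating them from read-through transcription. In Saccharomyces cerevisiae the 2μ origin supports multicopy episomal maintenance. The URA3 gene, with its own promoter fragment, allows selection by uracil prototrophy in ura3 hosts and counterselection with 5-FOA.

The expression cassette consists of the constitutive S. cerevisiae TEF1 promoter, the roughly 410 bp wild-type nsp10 open reading frame and the CYC1 terminator. The insert was made by gene synthesis and corresponds to the nsp10 segment of the ORF1ab polyprotein. According to the catalogue entry, the backbone supplies a C-terminal thrombin-cleavable 6xHis tag. The feature table does not annotate this tag separately, but a short unannotated gap between the coding fragment and the terminator could hold it. Such a tag would allow metal-affinity purification followed by proteolytic removal.

In the virus, nsp10 is a cofactor that stimulates the nsp14 exoribonuclease and the nsp16 2'-O-methyltransferase, and so contributes to viral mRNA cap methylation. The stated purpose of the plasmid is yeast expression of nsp10, and the record does not specify any particular downstream application.
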