Features (pLannotate 1.2.2; 13 found; start..end, strand, type, name):
    286..1089    -  CDS            URA3: orotidine-5'-phosphate decarboxylase, required for uracil biosynthesis; S. cerevisiae URA3; yeast auxotrophic marker, counterselectable with 5-fluoroorotic acid (5-FOA)
   1090..1266    -  promoter       URA3 promoter (fragment): S. cerevisiae URA3
   1302..1474    -  terminator     CYC1 terminator (fragment): S. cerevisiae CYC1; transcription terminator for CYC1
   1539..1949    -  CDS            R1A_SARS2 (fragment): Experimental evidence at protein level: Swiss-Prot protein existence level 1. [Non-structural protein 10]: Plays a pivotal role in viral transcription by stimulating both nsp14 3'-5' exoribonuclease and nsp16 2'-O-methyltransferase activities. Therefore plays an essential role in viral mRNAs cap methylation. From Severe acute respiratory syndrome coronavirus 2 (2019-nCoV) (SARS-CoV-2).
   1966..2373    -  promoter       TEF1 promoter: S. cerevisiae TEF1; promoter for EF-1α
   2425..2456    +  terminator     tonB terminator: bidirectional E. coli tonB-P14 transcription terminator
   2457..2559    +  promoter       cat promoter: promoter of the E. coli cat gene encoding chloramphenicol acetyltransferase
   2560..3420    +  CDS            AmpR: β-lactamase; bla; confers resistance to ampicillin, carbenicillin, and related antibiotics
   3421..3612    +  CDS            rop: Rop protein, which maintains plasmids at low copy number; rop
   3636..3663    +  terminator     T7Te terminator: phage T7 early transcription terminator
   3675..4262    -  rep_origin     ori: high-copy-number ColE1/pMB1/pBR322/pUC origin of replication
   4284..4313    -  terminator     T3Te terminator: phage T3 early transcription terminator
   4391..203     +  rep_origin     2μ ori (across the origin): yeast 2μ plasmid origin of replication
>Addgene plasmid #153925 | pGBW-m4046301 | addgene full sequence | sequence record 300490 | Ginkgo NGS Result
GCTCAGATTCTTTGTTTGAAAAATTAGCGCTCTCGCGTTGCATTTTTGTTTTACAAAAATGAAGCACAGA
TTCTTCGTTGGTAAAATAGCGCTTTCGCGTTGCATTTCTGTTCTGTAAAAATGCAGCTCAGATTCTTTGT
TTGAAAAATTAGCGCTCTCGCGTTGCATTTTTGTTCTACAAAATGAAGCACAGATGCTTCGTTACTCGGG
TAATAACTGATATAATTAAATTGAAGCTCTAATTTGTGAGTTTAGTATACATGCATTTACTTATAATACA
GTTTTTTAGTTTTGCTGGCCGCATCTTCTCAAATATGCTTCCCAGCCTGCTTTTCTGTAACGTTCACCCT
CTACCTTAGCATCCCTTCCCTTTGCAAATAGTCCTCTTCCAACAATAATAATGTCAGATCCTGTAGAAAC
CACATCATCCACGGTTCTATACTGTTGACCCAATGCATCTCCCTTGTCATCTAAACCCACACCGGGTGTC
ATAATCAACCAATCGTAACCTTCATCTCTTCCACCCATGTCTCTTTGAGCAATAAAGCCGATAACAAAAT
CTTTGTCGCTCTTCGCAATGTCAACAGTACCCTTAGTATATTCTCCAGTAGATAGGGAGCCCTTGCATGA
CAATTCTGCTAACATCAAAAGGCCTCTAGGTTCCTTTGTTACTTCTTCTGCCGCCTGCTTCAAACCGCTA
ACAATACCTGGGCCCACCACACCGTGTGCATTCGTAATGTCTGCCCATTCTGCTATTCTGTATACACCCG
CAGAGTACTGCAATTTGACTGTATTACCAATGTCAGCAAATTTTCTGTCCTCGAAGAGTAAAAAATTGTA
CTTGGCGGATAATGCCTTTAGCGGCTTAACTGTGCCCTCCATGGAAAAATCAGTCAAGATATCCACATGT
GTTTTTAGTAAACAAATTTTGGGACCTAATGCTTCAACTAACTCCAGTAATTCCTTGGTGGTACGAACAT
CCAATGAAGCACACAAGTTTGTTTGCTTTTCGTGCATGATATTAAATAGCTTGGCAGCAACAGGACTAGG
ATGAGTAGCAGCACGTTCCTTATATGTAGCTTTCGACATGATTTATCTTCGTTTCCTGCACGTTTTTGTT
CTGTGCAGTTGGGTTAAGAATACTGGGCAATTTCATGTTTCTTCAACACTACATATGCGTATATATACCA
ATCTAAGTCTGTGCTCCTTCCTTCGTTCTTCCTTCTGTTCGGAGATTACCGAATCAAAAAAATTTCAAGG
AAACCGTGTACTGCAGTGCACTAGTGGTTCGGCGGCCGCTTTGTACAGAAAAAAAAGAAAAATTTGAAAT
ATAAATAACGTTCTTAATACTAACATAACTATTAAAAAAAATAAATAGGGACCTAGACTTCAGGTTGTCT
AACTCCTTCCTTTTCGGTTAGAGCGGATGTGGGAGGAGGGCGTGAATGTAAGCGTGACATAACTAATTAC
ATGATATCGACAAAGGAAAAGGGGCCTGTTTAATGATGGTGATGATGGTGAGAACCTCTCGGCACGAGAA
GCATGGGTTCGCGGAGTTGATCACAACTACAGCCATAACCTTTCCACATACCGCAGACGGTACAGACTGT
GTTTTTAAGTGTAAAACCCACAGGGTCATTAGCACAAGTTGTAGGTATTTGTACATACTTACCTTTTAAG
TCACAAAATCCTTTAGGATTTGGATGATCTATGTGGCAACGGCAGTACAGACAACACGATGCACCACCAA
AGGATTCTTGATCCATATTGGCTTCCGGTGTAACTGTTATTGCCTGACCAGTACCAGTGTGTGTACACAA
CATCTTAACACAATTAGTGATTGGTTGTCCCCCACTAGCTAGATAATCTTTGTAAGCTTTAGCAGCATCT
ACAGCAAAAGCACAGAAAGATAATACAGTTGAATTGGCAGGCACTTCTGTTGCATTACCCATTTTGTAAT
TAAAACTTAGATTAGATTGCTATGCTTTCTTTCTAATGAGCAAGAAGTAAAAAAAGTTGTAATAGAACAA
GAAAAATGAAACTGAAACTTGAGAAATTGAAGACCGTTTATTAACTTAAATATCAATGGGAGGTCATCGA
AAGAGAAAAAAATCAAAAAAAAAAATTTTCAAGAAAAAGAAACGTGATAAAAATTTTTATTGCCTTTTTC
GACGAAGAAAAAGAAACGAGGCGGTCTCTTTTTTCTTTTCCAAACCTTTAGTACGGGTAATTAACGACAC
CCTAGAGGAAGAAAGAGGGGAAATTTAGTATGCTGTGCTTGGGTGTTTTGAAGTGGTACGGCGATGCGCG
GAGTCCGAGAAAATCTGGAAGAGTAAAAAAGGAGTAGAAACATTTTGAAGCTATGGTGTGTGGGGCGGCC
GCTCTAACTGACCATTTAAATCATACCTGACCTCCATAGCAGAAAGTCAAAAGCCTCCGACCGGAGGCTT
TTGACTTGATCGGCACGTAAGAGGTTCCAACTTTCACCATAATGAAATAAGATCACTACCGGGCGTATTT
TTTGAGTTATCGAGATTTTCAGGAGCTAAGGAAGCTAAAATGAGTATTCAACATTTCCGTGTCGCCCTTA
TTCCCTTTTTTGCGGCATTTTGCCTTCCTGTTTTTGCTCACCCAGAAACGCTGGTGAAAGTAAAAGATGC
TGAAGATCAGTTGGGTGCACGAGTGGGTTACATCGAACTGGATCTCAACAGCGGTAAGATCCTTGAGAGT
TTACGCCCCGAAGAACGTTTTCCAATGATGAGCACTTTTAAAGTTCTGCTATGTGGCGCGGTATTATCCC
GTATTGACGCCGGGCAAGAGCAACTCGGTCGCCGCATACACTATTCTCAGAATGACTTGGTTGAGTACTC
ACCAGTCACAGAAAAGCATCTCACGGATGGCATGACAGTAAGAGAATTATGCAGTGCTGCCATAACCATG
AGTGATAACACTGCGGCCAACTTACTTCTGGCAACGATCGGAGGACCGAAGGAGCTAACCGCTTTTTTGC
ACAACATGGGGGATCATGTAACTCGCCTTGATCGTTGGGAACCGGAGCTGAATGAAGCCATACCAAACGA
CGAGCGTGACACCACGATGCCTGTAGCAATGGCAACAACGTTGCGCAAACTATTAACTGGCGAACTACTT
ACTCTAGCTTCCCGGCAACAATTAATAGACTGGATGGAGGCGGATAAAGTTGCAGGATCACTTCTGCGCT
CGGCCCTCCCGGCTGGCTGGTTTATTGCTGATAAATCTGGAGCCGGTGAGCGTGGGTCTCGCGGTATCAT
TGCAGCACTGGGGCCAGATGGTAAGCCCTCCCGCATCGTAGTTATCTACACGACGGGGAGTCAGGCAACT
ATGGATGAACGAAATAGACAGATCGCTGAGATAGGTGCCTCACTGATTAAGCATTGGTAAGTGACCAAAC
AGGAAAAAACCGCCCTTAACATGGCCCGCTTTATCAGAAGCCAGACATTAACGCTTCTGGAGAAACTCAA
CGAGCTGGACGCGGATGAACAGGCAGACATCTGTGAATCGCTTCACGACCACGCTGATGAGCTTTACCGC
AGCTGCCTCGCGCGTTTCGGTGATGACGGTGAAAACCTCTGATGAGGGCCCAAATGTAATCACCTGGCTC
ACCTTCGGGTGGGCCTTTCTGCGTTGCTGGCGTTTTTCCATAGGCTCCGCCCCCCTGACGAGCATCACAA
AAATCGATGCTCAAGTCAGAGGTGGCGAAACCCGACAGGACTATAAAGATACCAGGCGTTTACCCCTGGA
AGCTCCCTCGTGCGCTCTCCTGTTCCGACCCTGCCGCTTACCGGATACCTGTCCGCCTTTCTCCCTTCGG
GAAGCGTGGCGCTTTCTCATAGCTCACGCTGTAGGTATCTCAGTTCGGTGTAGGTCGTTCGCTCCAAGCT
GGGCTGTGTGCACGAACCCCCCGTTCAGCCCGACCGCTGCGCCTTATCCGGTAACTATCGTCTTGAGTCC
AACCCGGTAAGACACGACTTATCGCCACTGGCAGCAGCCACTGGTAACAGGATTAGCAGAGCGAGGTATG
TAGGCGGTGCTACAGAGTTCTTGAAGTGGTGGCCTAACTACGGCTACACTAGAAGAACAGTATTTGGTAT
CTGCGCTCTGCTGAAGCCAGTTACCTCGGAAAAAGAGTTGGTAGCTCTTGATCCGGCAAACAAACCACCG
CTGGTAGCGGTGGTTTTTTTGTTTGCAAGCAGCAGATTACGCGCAGAAAAAAAGGATCTCAAGAAGATCC
TTTGATTTTCTACCGAAGAAAGGCCCACCCGTGAAGGTGAGCCAGTGAGTTGATTGCAGTCCAGTTACGC
TGGAGTCAAGCTTGTAACACGCGGCCGCTCGGGAAGTTCCTATTCTCTAGCTAGAAAGTATAGGAACTTC
AGAGCGCTTTTGAAAACCAAAAGCGCTCTGATGACGCACTTTCAAAAAACCAAAAACGCACCGGACTGTA
ACGAGCTACTAAAATATTGCGAATACCGCTTCCACAAACATTGCTCAAAAGTATCTCTTTGCTATATATC
TCTGTGCTATATCCCTATATAACCTACCCATCCACCTTTCGCTCCTTGAACTTGCATCTAAACTCGACCT
CTACATTTTTTATGTTTATCTCTAGTATTACTCTTTAGACAAAAAAATTGTAGTAAGAACTATTCATAGA
GTGAATCGAAAACAATACGAAAATGTAAACATTTCCTATACGTAGTATATAGAGACAAAATAGAAGAAAC
CGTTCATAATTTTCTGACCAATGAAGAATCATCAACGCTATCACTTTCTGTTCACAAAGTATGCGCAATC
CACATCGGTATAGAATATAATCGGGGATGCCTTTATCTTGAAAAAATGCACCCGCAGCTTCGCTAGTAAT
CAGTAAACGCGGGAAGTGGAGTCAGGCTTTTTTTATGGAAGAGAAAATAGACACCAAAGTAGCCTTCTTC
TAACCTTAACGGACCTACAGTGCAAAAAGTTATCAAGAGACTGCATTATAGAGCGCACAAAGGAGAAAAA
AAGTAATCTAAGATGCTTTGTTAGAAAAATAGCGCTCTCGGGATGCATTTTTGTAGAACAAAAAAGAAGT
ATAGATTCTTTGTTGGTAAAATAGCGCTCTCGCGTTGCATTTCTGTTCTGTAAAAATGCA
